Addgene plasmid #225083: pCDFDuet-1:ChrH-ChrI
Purpose: Expresses multinuclear non-heme iron dependent oxidative enzyme ChrH and partner protein ChrI in E.coli
Depositing lab: Wilfred van der Donk. Depositing organization: University of Illinois at Urbana-Champaign. Publication: Macrocyclization and Backbone Rearrangement During RiPP Biosynthesis by a SAM-Dependent Domain-of-Unknown-Function 692. Ayikpoe RS, Zhu L, Chen JY, Ting CP, van der Donk WA. ACS Cent Sci. 2023 Apr 24;9(5):1008-1018. doi: 10.1021/acscentsci.3c00160. eCollection 2023 May 24. PubMed 37252350.
Backbone
  Vector backbone: pCDFDuet-1
  Vector type: Bacterial Expression
Growth in bacteria
  Bacterial resistance: Streptomycin, 50 μg/mL
  Growth temperature: 37°C
  Growth strain: DH5alpha
  Copy number: High Copy
Gene/Insert
  Gene/Insert name: ChrH
  Species: Chryseobacterium sp. JM1
  Insert size (bp): 1089
  Mutation: WT
  Promoter: T7
  Cloning method: Restriction Enzyme; 5′ cloning site Unknown (unknown if destroyed)
Terms and licenses: Academic/Nonprofit Terms; Industry Terms: Not Available to Industry
Depositor comments: Also encodes ChrI (no tag)
How to cite: pCDFDuet-1:ChrH-ChrI was a gift from Wilfred van der Donk (Addgene plasmid # 225083 ; http://n2t.net/addgene:225083 ; RRID:Addgene_225083)
