[The description below was written by a language model from this plasmid's Addgene catalogue record and pLannotate feature annotations shown in this document.]
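Description:
pCDFDuet-1:ChrH-ChrI is a bacterial co-expression plasmid of about 5.2 kb built on the pCDFDuet-1 backbone. It produces two proteins from Chryseobacterium sp. JM1 in E. coli: ChrH, described as a multinuclear non-heme iron dependent oxidative enzyme, and its partner protein ChrI. The plasmid replicates from the CloDF13 (CDF) origin, which is compatible with other common replicons, so it can be maintained in the same cell as additional expression plasmids. Selection relies on the aadA aminoglycoside adenylyltransferase gene (SmR), which confers streptomycin and spectinomycin resistance. The short tetracycline-resistance fragments and the CAP binding site in the annotation appear to be backbone remnants flanking lacI rather than functional markers.

The feature table shows the typical Duet layout of two T7lac expression units. The first T7 promoter spans the sequence origin and is followed by a lac operator and the T7 gene 10 ribosome binding site. A second T7 promoter with its own lac operator lies roughly 1.2 kb downstream, and a single T7 terminator closes the region. The unannotated stretch after the first unit is large enough to hold the 1089 bp wild-type ChrH insert, and the gap after the second promoter would fit ChrI, but the annotation does not label either coding sequence, so this assignment is inferred. The depositor notes that ChrI carries no tag, and the record does not state whether ChrH is tagged. A plasmid-borne lacI gene supplies the lac repressor, so expression is repressed until IPTG induction and requires a host that provides T7 RNA polymerase. The associated work concerns RiPP (ribosomally synthesized and post-translationally modified peptide) biosynthesis, which suggests the plasmid supplies the ChrH/ChrI pair for heterologous expression studies.
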