Features (pLannotate 1.2.2; 15 found; start..end, strand, type, name):
      3..27      +  protein_bind   lac operator: The lac repressor binds to the lac operator to inhibit transcription in E. coli. This inhibition can be relieved by adding lactose or isopropyl-β-D-thiogalactopyranoside (IPTG). lac repressor encoded by lacI
     42..64      +  RBS            RBS: efficient ribosome binding site from bacteriophage T7 gene 10 (Olins and Rangwala, 1989)
   1250..1268    +  promoter       T7 promoter: promoter for bacteriophage T7 RNA polymerase
   1269..1293    +  protein_bind   lac operator: The lac repressor binds to the lac operator to inhibit transcription in E. coli. This inhibition can be relieved by adding lactose or isopropyl-β-D-thiogalactopyranoside (IPTG). lac repressor encoded by lacI
   1846..1863    +  CDS            SET1 (fragment): solubility-enhancement tag derived from T7 phage gene 10B
   1871..1918    +  terminator     T7 terminator: transcription terminator for bacteriophage T7 RNA polymerase
   2089..2880    -  CDS            SmR: aminoglycoside adenylyltransferase (Murphy, 1985); aadA; confers resistance to spectinomycin and streptomycin
   2881..2972    -  promoter       AmpR promoter: bla
   3020..3758    -  rep_origin     CloDF13 ori: Plasmids containing the CloDF13 (CDF) origin of replication can be propagated in E. coli cells that contain additional plasmids with compatible origins.
   3855..3919    -  CDS            TcR (fragment): tetracycline efflux protein; tet; confers resistance to tetracycline
   3934..3955    -  protein_bind   CAP binding site: CAP binding activates transcription in the presence of cAMP. E. coli catabolite activator protein
   3968..5050    -  CDS            lacI: lac repressor; lacI; The lac repressor binds to the lac operator to inhibit transcription in E. coli. This inhibition can be relieved by adding lactose or isopropyl-β-D-thiogalactopyranoside (IPTG).
   5051..5128    -  promoter       lacI promoter: lacI
   5136..5171    -  CDS            TcR (fragment): tetracycline efflux protein; tet; confers resistance to tetracycline
   5174..2       +  promoter       T7 promoter (across the origin): promoter for bacteriophage T7 RNA polymerase
>Addgene plasmid #225083 | pCDFDuet-1:ChrH-ChrI | addgene full sequence | sequence record 449503 | Addgene NGS Result
GGGGAATTGTGAGCGGATAACAATTCCCCTGTAGAAATAATTTTGTTTAACTTTAATAAGGAGATATACA
TGAAGAAACCTCTCCTTGGATTAGCCATGATGCCGGAAGCTGACTTTGTTTCCGCTATTCTTCCGCTTTT
GCAAACGCAAAGTGTTGACGTACTCGAGTGGAGCTTCGATACGCTGTATGACGTCGAAGAGCCGGAATGG
CTGTCCGGACTGCTTGACTTCTATTCAGACAATTCACGCCTGTTGGGACACGGGGTGTACTATTCATTAT
TCGACGCCCGCTGGATGGAGCGCCAAGAGATTTGGCTCAAGAAGCTTAAAGAAGAGGTGAAGCGCCGCAA
GTACAATCATATCACCGAGCATTTTGGCTTCATGAACACTGAGAATTTCCACCAAGGCGTACCTCTTCCT
GTACCACTTCTGCCGAAGACGCTGCAAATTGGGAAGGATCGCCTGTCTCGTCTCCAGGACGCCGTGGAGA
TCCCGGTGGGTGTCGAGAATCTGGCATTCTCTTTCAGCATGGATGACGTCAAGGAGCAAGGTGAATTCTT
GGACCGTTTGGTGGAAGACATCGACGGGTTCCTCATCCTCGATCTCCACAATATTTACTGCCAGAGCTGC
AACTTCAAGGTGGACATGATGGAGATCATCAATTTATATCCGCTCGAGAAGGTCAACGAGATCCACCTCT
CCGGCGGCTCTTGGCAAGAGTCGGCATACGGCAAGAAACCTGTGCGCCGTGATACGCATGACGACCGTAT
CCCTGAAGAGATTCTGAATTTATTACCCGAGGTTTTAATTCAGTGCCATCCTGAGTACGTAATTATTGAA
CGCTTAGGCCACACACTTAATACAGAGGTGGCCAAGCAAATTTTCTTCGATGACTTTAACCGCGTAAAGA
AAATCTTGGAGTTATCAGATTACCCAGTCGGAGAAGAGAAAATTTGGAATCGCCAGAATACCGTCCACTC
GAAGCCTGTTGAAGATCTCCTCTTGTATGCTGAGCAAACTGAATTAACCCGTTTACTTTTCGATGGTAAT
ACGACGGAATCTATTAAGAATCGCGATTTTCATTATTTCAAGCCTGAATCCTGGGACGAGGAGATGATCA
CAACTGCGCAACAGATCATTAAGAAGTGGAACCCGTAACGGCGCGCCTGCAGGTCGACAAGCTTGCGGCC
GCATAATGCTTAAGTCGAACAGAAAGTAATCGTATTGTACACGGCCGCATAATCGAAATTAATACGACTC
ACTATAGGGGAATTGTGAGCGGATAACAATTCCCCATCTTAGTATATTAGTTAAGTATAAGAAGGAGATA
TACATATGGCAGATCTCATGAAAATGACTACTGTATTTCTGCTGATTACCGCGGTTTTAACAGCATTGAT
CGCTGGGCTGTTCTACGCTTACTCATGCTCAGTGGTACTTGGCTTAGGCAAGTTAAGTGACACGGAGTAT
CTTAAAAGCATGCAAAATATCAATCGTGAAATCTTGAACCCTGTTTTCTTCATGAGCTTCATGGGTACCG
CCGTTCTCTTACCAGTTGCGACGTTTCTTTTCCGTGGTGAGCAACCTTCGTTCTTATTCTTACTGTTAGC
CTCGGCCGCGTACCTGATTGGCGTGTTTGGTGTTACGATCGTAGGCAACGTCCCGTTAAATGATATGTTG
GACAAATTTGATATCTCCGGTTCAACCATGGATGTAGTCAAGCAAATGCGCGACCGTTTCGAGAACCGCT
GGAATCTCCTGAATAACGTGCGTACTGTGTTTTCAGTAATTTCTATCGCATTAGTGGTTTGCGCGTGTAT
TTGGAACCGCCAGCTGACGTAACTAGGCTGCTGCCACCGCTGAGCAATAACTAGCATAACCCCTTGGGGC
CTCTAAACGGGTCTTGAGGGGTTTTTTGCTGAAACCTCAGGCATTTGAGAAGCACACGGTCACACTGCTT
CCGGTAGTCAATAAACCGGTAAACCAGCAATAGACATAAGCGGCTATTTAACGACCCTGCCCTGAACCGA
CGACCGGGTCATCGTGGCCGGATCTTGCGGCCCCTCGGCTTGAACGAATTGTTAGACATTATTTGCCGAC
TACCTTGGTGATCTCGCCTTTCACGTAGTGGACAAATTCTTCCAACTGATCTGCGCGCGAGGCCAAGCGA
TCTTCTTCTTGTCCAAGATAAGCCTGTCTAGCTTCAAGTATGACGGGCTGATACTGGGCCGGCAGGCGCT
CCATTGCCCAGTCGGCAGCGACATCCTTCGGCGCGATTTTGCCGGTTACTGCGCTGTACCAAATGCGGGA
CAACGTAAGCACTACATTTCGCTCATCGCCAGCCCAGTCGGGCGGCGAGTTCCATAGCGTTAAGGTTTCA
TTTAGCGCCTCAAATAGATCCTGTTCAGGAACCGGATCAAAGAGTTCCTCCGCCGCTGGACCTACCAAGG
CAACGCTATGTTCTCTTGCTTTTGTCAGCAAGATAGCCAGATCAATGTCGATCGTGGCTGGCTCGAAGAT
ACCTGCAAGAATGTCATTGCGCTGCCATTCTCCAAATTGCAGTTCGCGCTTAGCTGGATAACGCCACGGA
ATGATGTCGTCGTGCACAACAATGGTGACTTCTACAGCGCGGAGAATCTCGCTCTCTCCAGGGGAAGCCG
AAGTTTCCAAAAGGTCGTTGATCAAAGCTCGCCGCGTTGTTTCATCAAGCCTTACGGTCACCGTAACCAG
CAAATCAATATCACTGTGTGGCTTCAGGCCGCCATCCACTGCGGAGCCGTACAAATGTACGGCCAGCAAC
GTCGGTTCGAGATGGCGCTCGATGACGCCAACTACCTCTGATAGTTGAGTCGATACTTCGGCGATCACCG
CTTCCCTCATACTCTTCCTTTTTCAATATTATTGAAGCATTTATCAGGGTTATTGTCTCATGAGCGGATA
CATATTTGAATGTATTTAGAAAAATAAACAAATAGCTAGCTCACTCGGTCGCTACGCTCCGGGCGTGAGA
CTGCGGCGGGCGCTGCGGACACATACAAAGTTACCCACAGATTCCGTGGATAAGCAGGGGACTAACATGT
GAGGCAAAACAGCAGGGCCGCGCCGGTGGCGTTTTTCCATAGGCTCCGCCCTCCTGCCAGAGTTCACATA
AACAGACGCTTTTCCGGTGCATCTGTGGGAGCCGTGAGGCTCAACCATGAATCTGACAGTACGGGCGAAA
CCCGACAGGACTTAAAGATCCCCACCGTTTCCGGCGGGTCGCTCCCTCTTGCGCTCTCCTGTTCCGACCC
TGCCGTTTACCGGATACCTGTTCCGCCTTTCTCCCTTACGGGAAGTGTGGCGCTTTCTCATAGCTCACAC
ACTGGTATCTCGGCTCGGTGTAGGTCGTTCGCTCCAAGCTGGGCTGTAAGCAAGAACTCCCCGTTCAGCC
CGACTGCTGCGCCTTATCCGGTAACTGTTCACTTGAGTCCAACCCGGAAAAGCACGGTAAAACGCCACTG
GCAGCAGCCATTGGTAACTGGGAGTTCGCAGAGGATTTGTTTAGCTAAACACGCGGTTGCTCTTGAAGTG
TGCGCCAAAGTCCGGCTACACTGGAAGGACAGATTTGGTTGCTGTGCTCTGCGAAAGCCAGTTACCACGG
TTAAGCAGTTCCCCAACTGACTTAACCTTCGATCAAACCACCTCCCCAGGTGGTTTTTTCGTTTACAGGG
CAAAAGATTACGCGCAGAAAAAAAGGATCTCAAGAAGATCCTTTGATCTTTTCTACTGAACCGCTCTAGA
TTTCAGTGCAATTTATCTCTTCAAATGTAGCACCTGAAGTCAGCCCCATACGATATAAGTTGTAATTCTC
ATGTTAGTCATGCCCCGCGCCCACCGGAAGGAGCTGACTGGGTTGAAGGCTCTCAAGGGCATCGGTCGAG
ATCCCGGTGCCTAATGAGTGAGCTAACTTACATTAATTGCGTTGCGCTCACTGCCCGCTTTCCAGTCGGG
AAACCTGTCGTGCCAGCTGCATTAATGAATCGGCCAACGCGCGGGGAGAGGCGGTTTGCGTATTGGGCGC
CAGGGTGGTTTTTCTTTTCACCAGTGAGACGGGCAACAGCTGATTGCCCTTCACCGCCTGGCCCTGAGAG
AGTTGCAGCAAGCGGTCCACGCTGGTTTGCCCCAGCAGGCGAAAATCCTGTTTGATGGTGGTTAACGGCG
GGATATAACATGAGCTGTCTTCGGTATCGTCGTATCCCACTACCGAGATGTCCGCACCAACGCGCAGCCC
GGACTCGGTAATGGCGCGCATTGCGCCCAGCGCCATCTGATCGTTGGCAACCAGCATCGCAGTGGGAACG
ATGCCCTCATTCAGCATTTGCATGGTTTGTTGAAAACCGGACATGGCACTCCAGTCGCCTTCCCGTTCCG
CTATCGGCTGAATTTGATTGCGAGTGAGATATTTATGCCAGCCAGCCAGACGCAGACGCGCCGAGACAGA
ACTTAATGGGCCCGCTAACAGCGCGATTTGCTGGTGACCCAATGCGACCAGATGCTCCACGCCCAGTCGC
GTACCGTCTTCATGGGAGAAAATAATACTGTTGATGGGTGTCTGGTCAGAGACATCAAGAAATAACGCCG
GAACATTAGTGCAGGCAGCTTCCACAGCAATGGCATCCTGGTCATCCAGCGGATAGTTAATGATCAGCCC
ACTGACGCGTTGCGCGAGAAGATTGTGCACCGCCGCTTTACAGGCTTCGACGCCGCTTCGTTCTACCATC
GACACCACCACGCTGGCACCCAGTTGATCGGCGCGAGATTTAATCGCCGCGACAATTTGCGACGGCGCGT
GCAGGGCCAGACTGGAGGTGGCAACGCCAATCAGCAACGACTGTTTGCCCGCCAGTTGTTGTGCCACGCG
GTTGGGAATGTAATTCAGCTCCGCCATCGCCGCTTCCACTTTTTCCCGCGTTTTCGCAGAAACGTGGCTG
GCCTGGTTCACCACGCGGGAAACGGTCTGATAAGAGACACCGGCATACTCTGCGACATCGTATAACGTTA
CTGGTTTCACATTCACCACCCTGAATTGACTCTCTTCCGGGCGCTATCATGCCATACCGCGAAAGGTTTT
GCGCCATTCGATGGTGTCCGGGATCTCGACGCTCTCCCTTATGCGACTCCTGCATTAGGAAATTAATACG
ACTCACTATA
